>Addgene plasmid #108420 | pAAV-CAG-Archon1-KGC-EGFP-ER2 | addgene full sequence | sequence record 211648 | Addgene NGS Result
GCGATCGGTGCGGGCCTCTTCGCTATTACGCCAGCTGCGCGCTCGCTCGCTCACTGAGGCCGCCCGGGCA
AAGCCCGGGCGTCGGGCGACCTTTGGTCGCCCGGCCTCAGTGAGCGAGCGAGCGCGCAGAGAGGGAGTGG
CCAACTCCATCACTAGGGGTTCCTTGTAGTTAATGATTAACCCGCCATGCTACTTATCTACGTAGCCATG
CTCTAGGAAGAGTACCATTGACGTCAATAATGACGTATGTTCCCATAGTAACGCCAATAGGGACTTTCCA
TTGACGTCAATGGGTGGAGTATTTACGGTAAACTGCCCACTTGGCAGTACATCAAGTGTATCATATGCCA
AGTACGCCCCCTATTGACGTCAATGACGGTAAATGGCCCGCCTGGCATTATGCCCAGTACATGACCTTAT
GGGACTTTCCTACTTGGCAGTACATCTACGTATTAGTCATCGCTATTACCATGGTCGAGGTGAGCCCCAC
GTTCTGCTTCACTCTCCCCATCTCCCCCCCCTCCCCACCCCCAATTTTGTATTTATTTATTTTTTAATTA
TTTTGTGCAGCGATGGGGGCGGGGGGGGGGGGGGGGCGCGCGCCAGGCGGGGSGGGGSGGGGSGRGGGGC
GGGGCGGGGCGAGGCGGAGAGGTGCGGCGGCAGCCAATCAGAGCGGCGCGCTCCGAAAGTTTCCTTTTAT
GGCGAGGCGGCGGCGGCGGCGGCCCTATAAAAAGCGAAGCGCGCGGCGGGCGGGAGTCGCTGCGCGCTGC
CTTCGCCCCGTGCCCCGCTCCGCCGCCGCCTCGCGCCGCCCGCCCCGGCTCTGACTGACCGCGTTACTCC
CACAGGTGAGCGGGCGGGACGGCCCTTCTCCTCCGGGCTGTAATTAGCGCTTGGTTTAATGACGGCTTGT
TTCTTTTCTGTGGCTGCGTGAAAGCCTTGAGGGGCTCCGGGAGGGCCCTTTGTGCGGGGGGAGCGGCTCG
GGGCTGTCCGCGGGGGGACGGCTGCCTTCGGGGGGGACGGGGCAGGGCGGGGTTCGGCTTCTGGCGTGTG
ACCGGCGGCTCTAGAGCCTCTGCTAACCATGTTCATGCCTTCTTCTTTTTCCTACAGCTCCTGGGCAACG
TGCTGGTTATTGTGCTGTCTCATCATTTTGGCAAAGAATTGGATCCGCCACCATGGTTTCTATCGCACTG
CAGGCTGGTTATGACCTCCTCGGAGATGGTAGACCTGAAAGTCTGTGGCTCGGAATTGGTACACTGCTGA
TGCTGATCGGAACCTTCTACTTCCTGGTTAGAGCGTGGGGAGAGACTGACAAGGATGCACGGGAGTACTA
CGCAGTGACAATCCTGGTCAGCGGTATTGCCAGTGCAGCTTATCTGTCAATGTTCTTTGGTATTGGCCTC
ACAGAGGTGCCAGTAGGTGGAGAGATGCTGAACATCTACTACGCAAGATACGCACAGTGGCTGTTCACTA
CACCACTGTTGCTGCTGCACCTGGCACTCCTGGCCAAAGTTGATAGAGTGACCATCGGCACTCTCGTTGG
CGTCGATGCTCTGATGATTGTCACAGGCCTGATAGGAACACTGTCACATACTGCCATTGCCAGATACTCT
TGGTGGCTGTTCTCAACTATCTGTATGATCGTCGTTCTGTATGTCCTGGCCACTTCTCTGCGGTCAGCCG
CTAAGGAGAGAGGCCCAGAGGTTGCCTCAACCTTCAACATCCTCACCGCACTGGTTCTGGTCCTGTGGAC
TGCTTACCCTATCATCTGGATTATCGGCACCGAGGGTGCCGGAGTTGTGGGCCTGGGAATCGAAACTTTG
CTGTTCATGGTGCTGGACGTCACCGCCAAGGTGGGCTTCGGTTTTATCCTGCTCAGGTCAAGAGCCATTC
TGCAAGATACAGAAGCACCTGAACCTTCAGCTGGAGCTGATACCGGTGCCGCCGACCGCCCGGTAGTAGC
AGTGAGCAAGGCGGCCGCCAAGAGCAGGATCACCAGCGAGGGCGAGTACATCCCCCTGGACCAGATCGAC
ATCAACGTGGTGAGCAAGGGCGAGGAGCTGTTCACCGGGGTGGTGCCCATCCTGGTCGAGCTGGACGGCG
ACGTAAACGGCCACAAGTTCAGCGTGTCCGGCGAGGGCGAGGGCGATGCCACCTACGGCAAGCTGACCCT
GAAGTTCATTTGCACCACCGGCAAGCTGCCCGTGCCCTGGCCCACCCTCGTGACCACCCTGACCTACGGC
GTGCAGTGCTTCAGCCGCTACCCCGACCACATGAAGCAGCACGACTTCTTCAAGTCCGCCATGCCCGAAG
GCTACGTCCAGGAGCGCACCATCTTCTTCAAGGACGACGGCAACTACAAGACCCGCGCCGAGGTGAAGTT
CGAGGGCGACACCCTGGTGAACCGCATCGAGCTGAAGGGCATCGACTTCAAGGAGGACGGCAACATCCTG
GGGCACAAGCTGGAGTACAACTACAACAGCCACAACGTCTATATCATGGCCGACAAGCAGAAGAACGGCA
TCAAGGTGAACTTCAAGATCCGCCACAACATCGAGGACGGCAGCGTGCAGCTCGCCGACCACTACCAGCA
GAACACCCCCATCGGCGACGGCCCCGTGCTGCTGCCCGACAACCACTACCTGAGCACCCAGTCCGCCCTG
AGCAAAGACCCCAACGAGAAGCGCGATCACATGGTCCTGCTGGAGTTCGTGACCGCCGCCGGGATCACTC
TCGGCATGGACGAGCTGTACAAGTTCTGCTACGAGAACGAGGTGTAAGAATTCGATATCAAGCTTATCGA
TAATCAACCTCTGGATTACAAAATTTGTGAAAGATTGACTGGTATTCTTAACTATGTTGCTCCTTTTACG
CTATGTGGATACGCTGCTTTAATGCCTTTGTATCATGCTATTGCTTCCCGTATGGCTTTCATTTTCTCCT
CCTTGTATAAATCCTGGTTGCTGTCTCTTTATGAGGAGTTGTGGCCCGTTGTCAGGCAACGTGGCGTGGT
GTGCACTGTGTTTGCTGACGCAACCCCCACTGGTTGGGGCATTGCCACCACCTGTCAGCTCCTTTCCGGG
ACTTTCGCTTTCCCCCTCCCTATTGCCACGGCGGAACTCATCGCCGCCTGCCTTGCCCGCTGCTGGACAG
GGGCTCGGCTGTTGGGCACTGACAATTCCGTGGTGTTGTCGGGGAAATCATCGTCCTTTCCTTGGCTGCT
CGCCTGTGTTGCCACCTGGATTCTGCGCGGGACGTCCTTCTGCTACGTCCCTTCGGCCCTCAATCCAGCG
GACCTTCCTTCCCGCGGCCTGCTGCCGGCTCTGCGGCCTCTTCCGCGTCTTCGCCTTCGCCCTCAGACGA
GTCGGATCTCCCTTTGGGCCGCCTCCCCGCATCGATACCGTCGACCCGGGCGGCCGCTTCGAGCAGACAT
GATAAGATACATTGATGAGTTTGGACAAACCACAACTAGAATGCAGTGAAAAAAATGCTTTATTTGTGAA
ATTTGTGATGCTATTGCTTTATTTGTAACCATTATAAGCTGCAATAAACAAGTTAACAACAACAATTGCA
TTCATTTTATGTTTCAGGTTCAGGGGGAGATGTGGGAGGTTTTTTAAAGCAAGTAAAACCTCTACAAATG
TGGTAAAATCGATAAGGATCTTCCTAGAGCATGGCTACGTAGATAAGTAGCATGGCGGGTTAATCATTAA
CTACAAGGAACCCCTAGTGATGGAGTTGGCCACTCCCTCTCTGCGCGCTCGCTCGCTCACTGAGGCCGGG
CGACCAAAGGTCGCCCGACGCCCGGGCTTTGCCCGGGCGGCCTCAGTGAGCGAGCGAGCGCGCAGCTGCA
TTAATGAATCGGCCAACGCGCGGGGAGAGGCGGTTTGCGTATTGGGCGCTCTTCCGCTTCCTCGCTCACT
GACTCGCTGCGCTCGGTCGTTCGGCTGCGGCGAGCGGTATCAGCTCACTCAAAGGCGGTAATACGGTTAT
CCACAGAATCAGGGGATAACGCAGGAAAGAACATGTGAGCAAAAGGCCAGCAAAAGGCCAGGAACCGTAA
AAAGGCCGCGTTGCTGGCGTTTTTCCATAGGCTCCGCCCCCCTGACGAGCATCACAAAAATCGACGCTCA
AGTCAGAGGTGGCGAAACCCGACAGGACTATAAAGATACCAGGCGTTTCCCCCTGGAAGCTCCCTCGTGC
GCTCTCCTGTTCCGACCCTGCCGCTTACCGGATACCTGTCCGCCTTTCTCCCTTCGGGAAGCGTGGCGCT
TTCTCATAGCTCACGCTGTAGGTATCTCAGTTCGGTGTAGGTCGTTCGCTCCAAGCTGGGCTGTGTGCAC
GAACCCCCCGTTCAGCCCGACCGCTGCGCCTTATCCGGTAACTATCGTCTTGAGTCCAACCCGGTAAGAC
ACGACTTATCGCCACTGGCAGCAGCCACTGGTAACAGGATTAGCAGAGCGAGGTATGTAGGCGGTGCTAC
AGAGTTCTTGAAGTGGTGGCCTAACTACGGCTACACTAGAAGAACAGTATTTGGTATCTGCGCTCTGCTG
AAGCCAGTTACCTTCGGAAAAAGAGTTGGTAGCTCTTGATCCGGCAAACAAACCACCGCTGGTAGCGGTG
GTTTTTTTGTTTGCAAGCAGCAGATTACGCGCAGAAAAAAAGGATCTCAAGAAGATCCTTTGATCTTTTC
TACGGGGTCTGACGCTCAGTGGAACGAAAACTCACGTTAAGGGATTTTGGTCATGAGATTATCAAAAAGG
ATCTTCACCTAGATCCTTTTAAATTAAAAATGAAGTTTTAAATCAATCTAAAGTATATATGAGTAAACTT
GGTCTGACAGTTACCAATGCTTAATCAGTGAGGCACCTATCTCAGCGATCTGTCTATTTCGTTCATCCAT
AGTTGCCTGACTCCCCGTCGTGTAGATAACTACGATACGGGAGGGCTTACCATCTGGCCCCAGTGCTGCA
ATGATACCGCGAGACCCACGCTCACCGGCTCCAGATTTATCAGCAATAAACCAGCCAGCCGGAAGGGCCG
AGCGCAGAAGTGGTCCTGCAACTTTATCCGCCTCCATCCAGTCTATTAATTGTTGCCGGGAAGCTAGAGT
AAGTAGTTCGCCAGTTAATAGTTTGCGCAACGTTGTTGCCATTGCTACAGGCATCGTGGTGTCACGCTCG
TCGTTTGGTATGGCTTCATTCAGCTCCGGTTCCCAACGATCAAGGCGAGTTACATGATCCCCCATGTTGT
GCAAAAAAGCGGTTAGCTCCTTCGGTCCTCCGATCGTTGTCAGAAGTAAGTTGGCCGCAGTGTTATCACT
CATGGTTATGGCAGCACTGCATAATTCTCTTACTGTCATGCCATCCGTAAGATGCTTTTCTGTGACTGGT
GAGTACTCAACCAAGTCATTCTGAGAATAGTGTATGCGGCGACCGAGTTGCTCTTGCCCGGCGTCAATAC
GGGATAATACCGCGCCACATAGCAGAACTTTAAAAGTGCTCATCATTGGAAAACGTTCTTCGGGGCGAAA
ACTCTCAAGGATCTTACCGCTGTTGAGATCCAGTTCGATGTAACCCACTCGTGCACCCAACTGATCTTCA
GCATCTTTTACTTTCACCAGCGTTTCTGGGTGAGCAAAAACAGGAAGGCAAAATGCCGCAAAAAAGGGAA
TAAGGGCGACACGGAAATGTTGAATACTCATACTCTTCCTTTTTCAATATTATTGAAGCATTTATCAGGG
TTATTGTCTCATGAGCGGATACATATTTGAATGTATTTAGAAAAATAAACAAATAGGGGTTCCGCGCACA
TTTCCCCGAAAAGTGCCACCTAAATTGTAAGCGTTAATATTTTGTTAAAATTCGCGTTAAATTTTTGTTA
AATCAGCTCATTTTTTAACCAATAGGCCGAAATCGGCAAAATCCCTTATAAATCAAAAGAATAGACCGAG
ATAGGGT
[37 nt withheld, positions 5958-5994]
AAAGAACGTGGACTCCAACGTCAAAGG
[49 nt withheld, positions 6022-6070]
T
[91 nt withheld, positions 6072-6162]
G
[124 nt withheld, positions 6164-6287]
CCCATTCGCCATTCAGGCTGCGCAACTGTTGGGAAGG
Features (pLannotate 1.2.2; 20 found; start..end, strand, type, name):
     32..164     -  repeat_region  AAV2 ITR (fragment): inverted terminal repeat of adeno-associated virus serotype 2 inverted
    225..473     +  enhancer       CMV enhancer (fragment): human cytomegalovirus immediate early enhancer
    475..752     +  promoter       chicken β-actin promoter: No description available
    753..888     +  intron         hybrid intron (fragment): hybrid between chicken β-actin (CBA) and minute virus of mice (MMV) introns (Gray et al., 2011)
    977..1107    +  intron         chimeric intron (fragment): chimera between introns from chicken β-actin and rabbit β-globin
   1105..1167    +  CDS            HBB (fragment): HBB_LEPEU - Experimental evidence at protein level: Swiss-Prot protein existence level 1. Involved in oxygen transport from the lung to the various peripheral tissues. From Lepus europaeus (European hare).
   1182..1946    +  CDS            aop3: BACR3_HALSD - Experimental evidence at protein level: Swiss-Prot protein existence level 1. Light-driven proton pump. From Halorubrum sodomense.
   1980..2039    +  CDS            KCNJ2 (fragment): KCNJ2_HUMAN - Also known as IRK1. Experimental evidence at protein level: Swiss-Prot protein existence level 1. Probably participates in establishing action potential waveform and excitability of neuronal and muscle tissues. Inward rectifier potassium channels are characterized by a greater tendency to allow potassium to flow into the cell rather than out of it. Their voltage dependence is regulated by the concentration of extracellular potassium; as external potassium is raised, the voltage range of the channel opening shifts to more positive voltages. The inward rectification is mainly due t
   2038..2754    +  CDS            EGFP: the original enhanced GFP (Yang et al., 1996) mammalian codon-optimized
   2778..2802    +  misc_feature   MCS (fragment): pBluescript multiple cloning site
   2802..3390    +  misc_feature   WPRE: woodchuck hepatitis virus posttranscriptional regulatory element
   3433..3554    -  polyA_signal   SV40 poly(A) signal: SV40 polyadenylation signal
   3577..3645    -  CDS            large T antigen (fragment): large T antigen from SV40 (simian virus 40)
   3716..3849    +  repeat_region  AAV2 ITR: inverted terminal repeat of adeno-associated virus serotype 2 inverted
   3843..3899    -  CDS            lacI (fragment): lac repressor; lacI; The lac repressor binds to the lac operator to inhibit transcription in E. coli. This inhibition can be relieved by adding lactose or isopropyl-β-D-thiogalactopyranoside (IPTG).
   4082..4670    -  rep_origin     ori: high-copy-number ColE1/pMB1/pBR322/pUC origin of replication
   4841..5701    -  CDS            AmpR: β-lactamase; bla; confers resistance to ampicillin, carbenicillin, and related antibiotics
   5702..5806    -  promoter       AmpR promoter: bla
   5859..6287    -  rep_origin     f1 ori (sequence partly withheld): f1 bacteriophage origin of replication; arrow indicates direction of (+) strand synthesis
   6292..37      -  CDS            lacZα (fragment) (across the origin): LacZα fragment of β-galactosidase; lacZ fragment
