[The description below was written by a language model from this plasmid's Addgene catalogue record and pLannotate feature annotations shown in this document.]
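Description:
pAAV-CAG-Archon1-KGC-EGFP-ER2 is an AAV transfer (production) plasmid built on the pAAV-CAG backbone for mammalian expression of the genetically encoded fluorescent voltage reporter Archon1. The roughly 6.3 kb plasmid is maintained in E. coli through a high-copy ColE1/pUC-type origin and selected with ampicillin via the β-lactamase gene and its native promoter. An f1 phage origin and small remnants of lacZα and lacI from the parental cloning vector are also present. Two AAV2 inverted terminal repeats flank the expression cassette. They define the segment that is replicated and packaged into recombinant AAV particles when rep, cap and helper functions are supplied in trans. The recorded use of a recombination-deficient host strain is consistent with the known instability of ITRs.

Between the ITRs, the CAG promoter (annotated as CMV enhancer, chicken β-actin promoter and chimeric β-actin/β-globin intron sequences) drives strong, ubiquitous transcription of a synthetic 1,581 bp fusion open reading frame. The first part matches archaerhodopsin-3 from Halorubrum sodomense, the light-driven proton pump from which Archon1 appears to derive. It is followed by a short fragment of the Kir2.1 (KCNJ2) potassium channel, corresponding to the "KGC" Golgi export/membrane trafficking signal, and then EGFP as a fused marker for locating expressing cells. The "ER2" endoplasmic reticulum export motif named in the construct is not separately annotated in the feature table, but would lie at the C-terminal end after EGFP. These trafficking sequences are generally used to improve plasma membrane localisation. A WPRE downstream enhances transcript stability and expression, and an SV40 polyadenylation signal terminates the message. The construct is intended for producing AAV to deliver Archon1 for optical recording of membrane voltage in mammalian cells.
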