Addgene plasmid #108420: pAAV-CAG-Archon1-KGC-EGFP-ER2
Purpose: AAV production plasmid encoding for Archon1 fluorescent voltage reporter
Depositing lab: Edward Boyden. Depositing organization: Massachusetts Institute of Technology. Publication: A robotic multidimensional directed evolution approach applied to fluorescent voltage reporters. Piatkevich KD, Jung EE, Straub C, Linghu C, Park D, Suk HJ, Hochbaum DR, Goodwin D, Pnevmatikakis E, Pak N, Kawashima T, Yang CT, Rhoades JL, Shemesh O, Asano S, Yoon YG, Freifeld L, Saulnier JL, Riegler C, Engert F, Hughes T, Drobizhev M, Szabo B, Ahrens MB, Flavell SW, Sabatini BL, Boyden ES. Nat Chem Biol. 2018 Feb 26. pii: 10.1038/s41589-018-0004-9. doi: 10.1038/s41589-018-0004-9. PubMed 29483642.
Backbone
  Vector backbone: pAAV-CAG
  Vector type: Mammalian Expression, AAV
Growth in bacteria
  Bacterial resistance: Ampicillin, 100 μg/mL
  Growth temperature: 30°C
  Growth strain: NEB Stable
  Copy number: High Copy
Gene/Insert
  Gene/Insert name: Archon1-KGC-EGFP-ER2
  Species: Synthetic
  Insert size (bp): 1581
  GenBank ID: MG250280.1
  Promoter: CAG
  Cloning method: Ligation Independent Cloning
  Sequencing primers: 5′ CAG-Fw; 3′ WPRE-Rv
Terms and licenses: Academic/Nonprofit Terms; Industry Terms: Not Available to Industry
How to cite: pAAV-CAG-Archon1-KGC-EGFP-ER2 was a gift from Edward Boyden (Addgene plasmid # 108420 ; http://n2t.net/addgene:108420 ; RRID:Addgene_108420)
